>Addgene plasmid #221115 | pRS415-TEF1pr-SEC61-FAPoptim | addgene full sequence | sequence record 466689 | Addgene NGS Result
AAACGCTGGTGAAAGTAAAAGATGCTGAAGATCAGTTGGGTGCACGAGTGGGTTACATCGAACTGGATCT
CAACAGCGGTAAGATCCTTGAGAGTTTTCGCCCCGAAGAACGTTTTCCAATGATGAGCACTTTTAAAGTT
CTGCTATGTGGCGCGGTATTATCCCGTATTGACGCCGGGCAAGAGCAACTCGGTCGCCGCATACACTATT
CTCAGAATGACTTGGTTGAGTACTCACCAGTCACAGAAAAGCATCTTACGGATGGCATGACAGTAAGAGA
ATTATGCAGTGCTGCCATAACCATGAGTGATAACACTGCGGCCAACTTACTTCTGACAACGATCGGAGGA
CCGAAGGAGCTAACCGCTTTTTTGCACAACATGGGGGATCATGTAACTCGCCTTGATCGTTGGGAACCGG
AGCTGAATGAAGCCATACCAAACGACGAGCGTGACACCACGATGCCTGTAGCAATGGCAACAACGTTGCG
CAAACTATTAACTGGCGAACTACTTACTCTAGCTTCCCGGCAACAATTAATAGACTGGATGGAGGCGGAT
AAAGTTGCAGGACCACTTCTGCGCTCGGCCCTTCCGGCTGGCTGGTTTATTGCTGATAAATCTGGAGCCG
GTGAGCGTGGGTCTCGCGGTATCATTGCAGCACTGGGGCCAGATGGTAAGCCCTCCCGTATCGTAGTTAT
CTACACGACGGGGAGTCAGGCAACTATGGATGAACGAAATAGACAGATCGCTGAGATAGGTGCCTCACTG
ATTAAGCATTGGTAACTGTCAGACCAAGTTTACTCATATATACTTTAGATTGATTTAAAACTTCATTTTT
AATTTAAAAGGATCTAGGTGAAGATCCTTTTTGATAATCTCATGACCAAAATCCCTTAACGTGAGTTTTC
GTTCCACTGAGCGTCAGACCCCGTAGAAAAGATCAAAGGATCTTCTTGAGATCCTTTTTTTCTGCGCGTA
ATCTGCTGCTTGCAAACAAAAAAACCACCGCTACCAGCGGTGGTTTGTTTGCCGGATCAAGAGCTACCAA
CTCTTTTTCCGAAGGTAACTGGCTTCAGCAGAGCGCAGATACCAAATACTGTTCTTCTAGTGTAGCCGTA
GTTAGGCCACCACTTCAAGAACTCTGTAGCACCGCCTACATACCTCGCTCTGCTAATCCTGTTACCAGTG
GCTGCTGCCAGTGGCGATAAGTCGTGTCTTACCGGGTTGGACTCAAGACGATAGTTACCGGATAAGGCGC
AGCGGTCGGGCTGAACGGGGGGTTCGTGCACACAGCCCAGCTTGGAGCGAACGACCTACACCGAACTGAG
ATACCTACAGCGTGAGCTATGAGAAAGCGCCACGCTTCCCGAAGGGAGAAAGGCGGACAGGTATCCGGTA
AGCGGCAGGGTCGGAACAGGAGAGCGCACGAGGGAGCTTCCAGGGGGAAACGCCTGGTATCTTTATAGTC
CTGTCGGGTTTCGCCACCTCTGACTTGAGCGTCGATTTTTGTGATGCTCGTCAGGGGGGCGGAGCCTATG
GAAAAACGCCAGCAACGCGGCCTTTTTACGGTTCCTGGCCTTTTGCTGGCCTTTTGCTCACATGTTCTTT
CCTGCGTTATCCCCTGATTCTGTGGATAACCGTATTACCGCCTTTGAGTGAGCTGATACCGCTCGCCGCA
GCCGAACGACCGAGCGCAGCGAGTCAGTGAGCGAGGAAGCGGAAGAGCGCCCAATACGCAAACCGCCTCT
CCCCGCGCGTTGGCCGATTCATTAATGCAGCTGGCACGACAGGTTTCCCGACTGGAAAGCGGGCAGTGAG
CGCAACGCAATTAATGTGAGTTAGCTCACTCATTAGGCACCCCAGGCTTTACACTTTATGCTTCCGGCTC
GTATGTTGTGTGGAATTGTGAGCGGATAACAATTTCACACAGGAAACAGCTATGACCATGATTACGCCAA
GCGCGCAATTAACCCTCACTAAAGGGAACAAAAGCTGGAGCTCATAGCTTCAAAATGTTTCTACTCCTTT
TTTACTCTTCCAGATTTTCTCGGACTCCGCGCATCGCCGTACCACTTCAAAACACCCAAGCACAGCATAC
TAAATTTCCCCTCTTTCTTCCTCTAGGGTGTCGTTAATTACCCGTACTAAAGGTTTGGAAAAGAAAAAAG
AGACCGCCTCGTTTCTTTTTCTTCGTCGAAAAAGGCAATAAAAATTTTTATCACGTTTCTTTTTCTTGAA
AATTTTTTTTTTGATTTTTTTCTCTTTCGATGACCTCCCATTGATATTTAAGTTAATAAACGGTCTTCAA
TTTCTCAAGTTTCAGTTTCATTTTTCTTGTTCTATTACAACTTTTTTTACTTCTTGCTCATTAGAAAGAA
AGCATAGCAATCTAATCTAAGTTTTCTAGAACTAGTGGATCCATGTCCTCCAACCGTGTTCTAGACTTGT
TTAAGCCATTTGAATCTTTCCTGCCGGAAGTGATTGCTCCAGAAAGGAAGGTTCCATACAACCAGAAACT
TATCTGGACAGGCGTTTCTCTACTGATCTTTTTGATTCTGGGCCAGATTCCGCTGTACGGGATCGTGTCC
AGTGAGACTTCCGACCCTCTGTACTGGCTACGTGCCATGCTGGCCTCCAACCGTGGTACTTTACTGGAAT
TGGGTGTTTCGCCCATCATCACTTCATCTATGATTTTCCAATTTTTGCAGGGTACTCAGCTTTTACAAAT
CAGACCTGAGAGCAAGCAGGACAGAGAGCTGTTCCAAATTGCTCAAAAGGTGTGCGCTATTATTCTGATC
TTGGGCCAAGCCCTTGTGGTCGTCATGACAGGTAACTACGGTGCCCCTTCGGACCTCGGATTGCCCATCT
GTTTGTTGTTAATCTTTCAATTGATGTTTGCATCGCTGATTGTGATGTTATTAGACGAATTGCTATCTAA
GGGTTACGGCTTGGGTTCCGGTATTTCTCTGTTCACGGCAACCAATATTGCCGAACAAATTTTCTGGAGA
GCGTTTGCTCCTACTACAGTCAATTCCGGTCGTGGTAAGGAGTTCGAAGGTGCTGTGATTGCCTTTTTCC
ATCTTTTGGCTGTCAGAAAGGACAAGAAAAGAGCCCTTGTCGAGGCCTTTTACCGTACCAATCTACCTAA
TATGTTCCAAGTGTTGATGACCGTGGCCATCTTCCTCTTTGTTTTATATTTACAAGGCTTCCGTTACGAA
TTGCCCATCAGGTCAACCAAAGTGAGAGGTCAAATTGGTATCTACCCCATCAAACTCTTTTATACTTCCA
ACACCCCAATCATGTTGCAGAGTGCATTGACTTCTAACATTTTCTTGATCTCTCAAATCCTTTTCCAGAA
ATACCCAACCAATCCATTGATTCGTTTGATCGGTGTTTGGGGTATCAGGCCGGGCACCCAGGGCCCTCAA
ATGGCCTTGAGCGGGTTGGCCTACTACATCCAACCATTAATGTCTTTATCCGAAGCTCTTCTGGACCCTA
TCAAGACCATCGTCTACATCACATTTGTTCTTGGTTCATGCGCAGTATTTTCCAAGACATGGATCGAAAT
CTCCGGCACTTCCCCACGTGACATTGCCAAACAATTCAAAGATCAAGGCATGGTCATTAACGGTAAGAGA
GAAACCTCCATTTACAGAGAATTGAAGAAGATCATTCCAACTGCTGCTGCTTTCGGCGGTGCTACCATCG
GTGCTCTTTCTGTTGGCTCCGACCTACTAGGTACTTTAGGTTCTGGGGCATCCATTTTGATGGCTACTAC
CACCATCTACGGCTACTACGAAGCTGCCGCCAAGGAAGGTGGGTTTACTAAGAACCTCGTTCCAGGATTT
TCTGATTTGATGAAGCTTATCGATACCGTCGACGCGGGTGCGGGTGCGGGTATGCAAGCTGTTGTTACTC
AAGAACCATCTGTTACTGTTTCTCCAGGTGGTACTGTTATCTTGACTTGTGGTTCTGGTACTGGTGCTGT
TACTTCTGGTCACTACGCTAACTGGTTCCAACAAAAGCCAGGTCAAGCTCCAAGAGCTTTGATCTTCGAC
ACTGACAAGAAGTACTCTTGGACTCCAGGTAGATTCTCTGGTTCTTTGTTGGGTGCTAAGGCTGCTTTGA
CTATCTCTGACGCTCAACCAGAAGACGAAGCTGAATACTACTGTTCTTTGTCTGACGTTGACGGTTACTT
GTTCGGTGGTGGTACTCAATTGACTGTTTTGTCTGAGCAGAAGCTGATCAGCGAGGAGGACCTGGAGCAG
AAGCTGATCAGCGAGGAGGACCTGTAACGCCTCGAGTCATGTAATTAGTTATGTCACGCTTACATTCACG
CCCTCCCCCCACATCCGCTCTAACCGAAAAGGAAGGAGTTAGACAACCTGAAGTCTAGGTCCCTATTTAT
TTTTTTATAGTTATGTTAGTATTAAGAACGTTATTTATATTTCAAATTTTTCTTTTTTTTCTGTACAGAC
GCGTGTACGCATGTAACATTATACTGAAAACCTTGCTTGAGAAGGTTTTGGGACGCTCGAAGGCTTTAAT
TTGCGGCCGGTACCCAATTCGCCCTATAGTGAGTCGTATTACGCGCGCTCACTGGCCGTCGTTTTACAAC
GTCGTGACTGGGAAAACCCTGGCGTTACCCAACTTAATCGCCTTGCAGCACATCCCCCTTTCGCCAGCTG
GCGTAATAGCGAAGAGGCCCGCACCGATCGCCCTTCCCAACAGTTGCGCAGCCTGAATGGCGAATGG
[124 nt withheld, positions 4758-4881]
C
[91 nt withheld, positions 4883-4973]
A
[49 nt withheld, positions 4975-5023]
CCTTTGACGTTGGAGTCCACGTTCTTT
[37 nt withheld, positions 5051-5087]
ACCCTATCTCGGTCTATTCTTTTGATTTATAAGGGATTTTGCCGATTTCGGCCTATTGGTTAAAAAATGA
GCTGATTTAACAAAAATTTAACGCGAATTTTAACAAAATATTAACGCTTACAATTTCCTGATGCGGTATT
TTCTCCTTACGCATCTGTGCGGTATTTCACACCGCATATCGACCGGTCGAGGAGAACTTCTAGTATATCT
ACATACCTAATATTATTGCCTTATTAAAAATGGAATCCCAACAATTACATCAAAATCCACATTCTCTTCA
AAATCAATTGTCCTGTACTTCCTTGTTCATGTGTGTTCAAAAACGTTATATTTATAGGATAATTATACTC
TATTTCTCAACAAGTAATTGGTTGTTTGGCCGAGCGGTCTAAGGCGCCTGATTCAAGAAATATCTTGACC
GCAGTTAACTGTGGGAATACTCAGGTATCGTAAGATGCAAGAGTTCGAATCTCTTAGCAACCATTATTTT
TTTCCTCAACATAACGAGAACACACAGGGGCGCTATCGCACAGAATCAAATTCGATGACTGGAAATTTTT
TGTTAATTTCAGAGGTCGCCTGACGCATATACCTTTTTCAACTGAAAAATTGGGAGAAAAAGGAAAGGTG
AGAGCGCCGGAACCGGCTTTTCATATAGAATAGAGAAGCGTTCATGACTAAATGCTTGCATCACAATACT
TGAAGTTGACAATATTATTTAAGGACCTATTGTTTTTTCCAATAGGTGGTTAGCAATCGTCTTACTTTCT
AACTTTTCTTACCTTTTACATTTCAGCAATATATATATATATATTTCAAGGATATACCATTCTAATGTCT
GCCCCTAAGAAGATCGTCGTTTTGCCAGGTGACCACGTTGGTCAAGAAATCACAGCCGAAGCCATTAAGG
TTCTTAAAGCTATTTCTGATGTTCGTTCCAATGTCAAGTTCGATTTCGAAAATCATTTAATTGGTGGTGC
TGCTATCGATGCTACAGGTGTTCCACTTCCAGATGAGGCGCTGGAAGCCTCCAAGAAGGCTGATGCCGTT
TTGTTAGGTGCTGTGGGTGGTCCTAAATGGGGTACCGGTAGTGTTAGACCTGAACAAGGTTTACTAAAAA
TCCGTAAAGAACTTCAATTGTACGCCAACTTAAGACCATGTAACTTTGCATCCGACTCTCTTTTAGACTT
ATCTCCAATCAAGCCACAATTTGCTAAAGGTACTGACTTCGTTGTTGTCAGAGAATTAGTGGGAGGTATT
TACTTTGGTAAGAGAAAGGAAGACGATGGTGATGGTGTCGCTTGGGATAGTGAACAATACACCGTTCCAG
AAGTGCAAAGAATCACAAGAATGGCCGCTTTCATGGCCCTACAACATGAGCCACCATTGCCTATTTGGTC
CTTGGATAAAGCTAATGTTTTGGCCTCTTCAAGATTATGGAGAAAAACTGTGGAGGAAACCATCAAGAAC
GAATTCCCTACATTGAAGGTTCAACATCAATTGATTGATTCTGCCGCCATGATCCTAGTTAAGAACCCAA
CCCACCTAAATGGTATTATAATCACCAGCAACATGTTTGGTGATATCATCTCCGATGAAGCCTCCGTTAT
CCCAGGTTCCTTGGGTTTGTTGCCATCTGCGTCCTTGGCCTCTTTGCCAGACAAGAACACCGCATTTGGT
TTGTACGAACCATGCCACGGTTCTGCTCCAGATTTGCCAAAGAATAAGGTCAACCCTATCGCCACTATCT
TGTCTGCTGCAATGATGTTGAAATTGTCATTGAACTTGCCTGAAGAAGGTAAGGCCATTGAAGATGCAGT
TAAAAAGGTTTTGGATGCAGGTATCAGAACTGGTGATTTAGGTGGTTCCAACAGTACCACCGAAGTCGGT
GATGCTGTCGCCGAAGAAGTTAAGAAAATCCTTGCTTAAAAAGATTCTCTTTTTTTATGATATTTGTACA
TAAACTTTATAAATGAAATTCATAATAGAAACGACACGAAATTACAAAATGGAATATGTTCATAGGGTAG
ACGAAACTATATACGCAATCTACATACATTTATCAAGAAGGAGAAAAAGGAGGATGTAAAGGAATACAGG
TAAGCAAATTGATACTAATGGCTCAACGTGATAAGGAAAAAGAATTGCACTTTAACATTAATATTGACAA
GGAGGAGGGCACCACACAAAAAGTTAGGTGTAACAGAAAATCATGAAACTATGATTCCTAATTTATATAT
TGGAGGATTTTCTCTAAAAAAAAAAAAATACAACAAATAAAAAACACTCAATGACCTGACCATTTGATGG
AGTTTAAGTCAATACCTTCTTGAACCATTTCCCATAATGGTGAAAGTTCCCTCAAGAATTTTACTCTGTC
AGAAACGGCCTTAACGACGTAGTCGATATGGTGCACTCTCAGTACAATCTGCTCTGATGCCGCATAGTTA
AGCCAGCCCCGACACCCGCCAACACCCGCTGACGCGCCCTGACGGGCTTGTCTGCTCCCGGCATCCGCTT
ACAGACAAGCTGTGACCGTCTCCGGGAGCTGCATGTGTCAGAGGTTTTCACCGTCATCACCGAAACGCGC
GAGACGAAAGGGCCTCGTGATACGCCTATTTTTATAGGTTAATGTCATGATAATAATGGTTTCTTAGGAC
GGATCGCTTGCCTGTAACTTACACGCGCCTCGTATCTTTTAATGATGGAATAATTTGGGAATTTACTCTG
TGTTTATTTATTTTTATGTTTTGTATTTGGATTTTAGAAAGTAAATAAAGAAGGTAGAAGAGTTACGGAA
TGAAGAAAAAAAAATAAACAAAGGTTTAAAAAATTTCAACAAAAAGCGTACTTTACATATATATTTATTA
GACAAGAAAAGCAGATTAAATAGATATACATTCGATTAACGATAAGTAAAATGTAAAATCACAGGATTTT
CGTGTGTGGTCTTCTACACAGACAAGATGAAACAATTCGGCATTAATACCTGAGAGCAGGAAGAGCAAGA
TAAAAGGTAGTATTTGTTGGCGATCCCCCTAGAGTCTTTTACATCTTCGGAAAACAAAAACTATTTTTTC
TTTAATTTCTTTTTTTACTTTCTATTTTTAATTTATATATTTATATTAAAAAATTTAAATTATAATTATT
TTTATAGCACGTGATGAAAAGGACCCAGGTGGCACTTTTCGGGGAAATGTGCGCGGAACCCCTATTTGTT
TATTTTTCTAAATACATTCAAATATGTATCCGCTCATGAGACAATAACCCTGATAAATGCTTCAATAATA
TTGAAAAAGGAAGAGTATGAGTATTCAACATTTCCGTGTCGCCCTTATTCCCTTTTTTGCGGCATTTTGC
CTTCCTGTTTTTGCTCACCCAG
Features (pLannotate 1.2.2; 25 found; start..end, strand, type, name):
    956..1544    +  rep_origin     ori: high-copy-number ColE1/pMB1/pBR322/pUC origin of replication
   1727..1819    +  CDS            lacI (fragment): lac repressor; lacI; The lac repressor binds to the lac operator to inhibit transcription in E. coli. This inhibition can be relieved by adding lactose or isopropyl-β-D-thiogalactopyranoside (IPTG).
   1832..1853    +  protein_bind   CAP binding site: CAP binding activates transcription in the presence of cAMP. E. coli catabolite activator protein
   1868..1898    +  promoter       lac promoter: promoter for the E. coli lac operon
   1906..1922    +  protein_bind   lac operator: The lac repressor binds to the lac operator to inhibit transcription in E. coli. This inhibition can be relieved by adding lactose or isopropyl-β-D-thiogalactopyranoside (IPTG). lac repressor encoded by lacI
   1967..1985    +  promoter       T3 promoter: promoter for bacteriophage T3 RNA polymerase
   2003..2401    +  promoter       TEF1 promoter: S. cerevisiae TEF1; promoter for EF-1α
   2405..2422    +  misc_feature   MCS (fragment): pBluescript multiple cloning site
   2423..3862    +  CDS            SEC61: SC61A_YEAST - Experimental evidence at protein level: Swiss-Prot protein existence level 1. Part of the Sec61 complex, which is the major component of a channel-forming translocon complex that mediates protein translocation across the endoplasmic reticulum (ER). The functional states of the translocon complex include co- and post-translational ER import, cotranslational membrane protein integration and retrograde transport of misfolded proteins out of the ER. In the cotranslational pathway, ribosomes synthesizing presecretory proteins are targeted to the translocon by the cytosolic signal reco
   3863..3883    +  misc_feature   MCS (fragment): pBluescript multiple cloning site
   3905..4231    +  CDS            LV1C_MOUSE: Experimental evidence at protein level: Swiss-Prot protein existence level 1. From Mus musculus (Mouse).
   4307..4554    +  terminator     CYC1 terminator: S. cerevisiae CYC1; transcription terminator for CYC1
   4573..4591    -  promoter       T7 promoter: promoter for bacteriophage T7 RNA polymerase
   4599..4754    +  CDS            lacZα (fragment): LacZα fragment of β-galactosidase; lacZ fragment
   4758..5186    +  rep_origin     f1 ori (sequence partly withheld): f1 bacteriophage origin of replication; arrow indicates direction of (+) strand synthesis
   5214..5266    -  misc_feature   bom (fragment): basis of mobility region from pBR322
   5297..5374    +  CDS            YO192_YEAST (fragment): Experimental evidence at protein level: Swiss-Prot protein existence level 1. From Saccharomyces cerevisiae (strain ATCC 204508 / S288c) (Baker's yeast).
   5514..5921    +  promoter       LEU2 promoter: S. cerevisiae LEU2
   5922..7016    +  CDS            LEU2: 3-isopropylmalate dehydrogenase, required for leucine biosynthesis; S. cerevisiae LEU2; yeast auxotrophic marker
   7378..7494    -  CDS            NFS1 (fragment): NFS1_YEAST - Also known as SPL1 From Saccharomyces cerevisiae (strain ATCC 204508 / S288c) (Baker's yeast).
   7493..7543    -  misc_feature   bom (fragment): basis of mobility region from pBR322
   7645..7680    -  CDS            rop (fragment): Rop protein, which maintains plasmids at low copy number; rop
   7749..8252    -  misc_feature   CEN/ARS: S. cerevisiae CEN6 centromere fused to an autonomously replicating sequence
   8289..8393    +  promoter       AmpR promoter: bla
   8394..785     +  CDS            AmpR (across the origin): β-lactamase; bla; confers resistance to ampicillin, carbenicillin, and related antibiotics
