[The description below was written by a language model from this plasmid's Addgene catalogue record and pLannotate feature annotations shown in this document.]
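Description:
pRS415-TEF1pr-SEC61-FAPoptim is a yeast expression plasmid of about 8.5 kb built on the pRS415 shuttle backbone. It is maintained in Saccharomyces cerevisiae as a low-copy centromeric plasmid through a CEN6/ARS element, and transformants are selected by leucine prototrophy using the LEU2 marker with its own promoter. In E. coli it replicates from a ColE1/pUC-type origin and is selected with ampicillin via the β-lactamase gene. The backbone also keeps the usual pBluescript-derived remnants: an f1 origin, lac promoter/operator and lacZα fragments, and T3 and T7 promoters flanking the cloning region.

The expression cassette places the S. cerevisiae SEC61 open reading frame under the constitutive TEF1 promoter. SEC61 encodes the core subunit of the ER translocon channel. A short polylinker remnant joins SEC61 to a C-terminal fluorogen-activating protein tag in its optimized form (FAPoptim), and the cassette ends with the CYC1 terminator. The automated annotation labels the FAP region as a mouse immunoglobulin lambda light-chain variable domain, which fits the antibody-fragment origin of FAP tags. These tags fluoresce only when they bind a cognate fluorogen dye. The catalogue entry also states that a 2xMYC epitope tag is present, but the feature table does not annotate it separately. According to the depositor, the plasmid was made by swapping the original FAP sequence in an earlier SEC61 plasmid for FAPoptim by restriction digestion.

The associated work concerns optimizing the FAP tag for quantitative protein trafficking and colocalization studies in budding yeast. In that context the construct would plausibly serve as a FAP-labelled ER marker, although the record does not state this use explicitly.
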