Addgene plasmid #221115: pRS415-TEF1pr-SEC61-FAPoptim
Purpose: FAP tagged SEC61 (C-terminally tagged, optimized) under the Tef1 promoter with 2xMYC tag
Depositing lab: Allyson O’Donnell. Depositing organization: University of Pittsburgh (University, School of Medicine, and Cancer Institute). Publication: Optimization of the fluorogen-activating protein tag for quantitative protein trafficking and colocalization studies in S. cerevisiae. Oppenheimer KG, Hager NA, McAtee CK, Filiztekin E, Shang C, Warnick JA, Bruchez MP, Brodsky JL, Prosser DC, Kwiatkowski AV, O'Donnell AF. Mol Biol Cell. 2024 Jul 1;35(7):mr5. doi: 10.1091/mbc.E24-04-0174. Epub 2024 May 29. PubMed 38809589.
Backbone
  Vector backbone: pRS415
  Vector type: Yeast Expression
  Selectable markers: LEU2
Growth in bacteria
  Bacterial resistance: Ampicillin, 100 μg/mL
  Growth temperature: 37°C
  Growth strain: DH5alpha
  Copy number: Low Copy
Gene/Insert
  Gene/Insert name: SEC61-FAPoptim
  Species: S. cerevisiae (budding yeast)
  Promoter: TEF1
  Cloning method: Restriction Enzyme; 5′ cloning site Unknown (unknown if destroyed)
Terms and licenses: Academic/Nonprofit Terms; Industry Terms: Not Available to Industry
Depositor comments: The FAPorigin sequence in the SEC61 plasmid was replaced with FAPoptim using restriction digestion.
How to cite: pRS415-TEF1pr-SEC61-FAPoptim was a gift from Allyson O’Donnell (Addgene plasmid # 221115 ; http://n2t.net/addgene:221115 ; RRID:Addgene_221115)
